>Addgene plasmid #219021 | SFFV-RUNX3-Brd 40 | addgene full sequence | sequence record 448872 | Addgene NGS Result
ATTTATGCAGAGGCCGAGGCCGCCTCGGCCTCTGAGCTATTCCAGAAGTAGTGAGGAGGCTTTTTTGGAG
GCCTAGGGACGTACCCAATTCGCCCTATAGTGAGTCGTATTACGCGCGCTCACTGGCCGTCGTTTTACAA
CGTCGTGACTGGGAAAACCCTGGCGTTACCCAACTTAATCGCCTTGCAGCACATCCCCCTTTCGCCAGCT
GGCGTAATAGCGAAGAGGCCCGCACCGATCGCCCTTCCCAACAGTTGCGCAGCCTGAATGGCGAATGGG
[124 nt withheld, positions 280-403]
C
[91 nt withheld, positions 405-495]
A
[49 nt withheld, positions 497-545]
CCTTTGACGTTGGAGTCCACGTTCTTT
[37 nt withheld, positions 573-609]
ACCCTATCTCGGTCTATTCTTTTGATTTATAAGGGATTTTGCCGATTTCGGCCTATTGGTTAAAAAATGA
GCTGATTTAACAAAAATTTAACGCGAATTTTAACAAAATATTAACGCTTACAATTTAGGTGGCACTTTTC
GGGGAAATGTGCGCGGAACCCCTATTTGTTTATTTTTCTAAATACATTCAAATATGTATCCGCTCATGAG
ACAATAACCCTGATAAATGCTTCAATAATATTGAAAAAGGAAGAGTATGAGTATTCAACATTTCCGTGTC
GCCCTTATTCCCTTTTTTGCGGCATTTTGCCTTCCTGTTTTTGCTCACCCAGAAACGCTGGTGAAAGTAA
AAGATGCTGAAGATCAGTTGGGTGCACGAGTGGGTTACATCGAACTGGATCTCAACAGCGGTAAGATCCT
TGAGAGTTTTCGCCCCGAAGAACGTTTTCCAATGATGAGCACTTTTAAAGTTCTGCTATGTGGCGCGGTA
TTATCCCGTATTGACGCCGGGCAAGAGCAACTCGGTCGCCGCATACACTATTCTCAGAATGACTTGGTTG
AGTACTCACCAGTCACAGAAAAGCATCTTACGGATGGCATGACAGTAAGAGAATTATGCAGTGCTGCCAT
AACCATGAGTGATAACACTGCGGCCAACTTACTTCTGACAACGATCGGAGGACCGAAGGAGCTAACCGCT
TTTTTGCACAACATGGGGGATCATGTAACTCGCCTTGATCGTTGGGAACCGGAGCTGAATGAAGCCATAC
CAAACGACGAGCGTGACACCACGATGCCTGTAGCAATGGCAACAACGTTGCGCAAACTATTAACTGGCGA
ACTACTTACTCTAGCTTCCCGGCAACAATTAATAGACTGGATGGAGGCGGATAAAGTTGCAGGACCACTT
CTGCGCTCGGCCCTTCCGGCTGGCTGGTTTATTGCTGATAAATCTGGAGCCGGTGAGCGTGGGTCTCGCG
GTATCATTGCAGCACTGGGGCCAGATGGTAAGCCCTCCCGTATCGTAGTTATCTACACGACGGGGAGTCA
GGCAACTATGGATGAACGAAATAGACAGATCGCTGAGATAGGTGCCTCACTGATTAAGCATTGGTAACTG
TCAGACCAAGTTTACTCATATATACTTTAGATTGATTTAAAACTTCATTTTTAATTTAAAAGGATCTAGG
TGAAGATCCTTTTTGATAATCTCATGACCAAAATCCCTTAACGTGAGTTTTCGTTCCACTGAGCGTCAGA
CCCCGTAGAAAAGATCAAAGGATCTTCTTGAGATCCTTTTTTTCTGCGCGTAATCTGCTGCTTGCAAACA
AAAAAACCACCGCTACCAGCGGTGGTTTGTTTGCCGGATCAAGAGCTACCAACTCTTTTTCCGAAGGTAA
CTGGCTTCAGCAGAGCGCAGATACCAAATACTGTTCTTCTAGTGTAGCCGTAGTTAGGCCACCACTTCAA
GAACTCTGTAGCACCGCCTACATACCTCGCTCTGCTAATCCTGTTACCAGTGGCTGCTGCCAGTGGCGAT
AAGTCGTGTCTTACCGGGTTGGACTCAAGACGATAGTTACCGGATAAGGCGCAGCGGTCGGGCTGAACGG
GGGGTTCGTGCACACAGCCCAGCTTGGAGCGAACGACCTACACCGAACTGAGATACCTACAGCGTGAGCT
ATGAGAAAGCGCCACGCTTCCCGAAGGGAGAAAGGCGGACAGGTATCCGGTAAGCGGCAGGGTCGGAACA
GGAGAGCGCACGAGGGAGCTTCCAGGGGGAAACGCCTGGTATCTTTATAGTCCTGTCGGGTTTCGCCACC
TCTGACTTGAGCGTCGATTTTTGTGATGCTCGTCAGGGGGGCGGAGCCTATGGAAAAACGCCAGCAACGC
GGCCTTTTTACGGTTCCTGGCCTTTTGCTGGCCTTTTGCTCACATGTTCTTTCCTGCGTTATCCCCTGAT
TCTGTGGATAACCGTATTACCGCCTTTGAGTGAGCTGATACCGCTCGCCGCAGCCGAACGACCGAGCGCA
GCGAGTCAGTGAGCGAGGAAGCGGAAGAGCGCCCAATACGCAAACCGCCTCTCCCCGCGCGTTGGCCGAT
TCATTAATGCAGCTGGCACGACAGGTTTCCCGACTGGAAAGCGGGCAGTGAGCGCAACGCAATTAATGTG
AGTTAGCTCACTCATTAGGCACCCCAGGCTTTACACTTTATGCTTCCGGCTCGTATGTTGTGTGGAATTG
TGAGCGGATAACAATTTCACACAGGAAACAGCTATGACCATGATTACGCCAAGCGCGCAATTAACCCTCA
CTAAAGGGAACAAAAGCTGGAGCTGCAAGCTTAATGTAGTCTTATGCAATACTCTTGTAGTCTTGCAACA
TGGTAACGATGAGTTAGCAACATGCCTTACAAGGAGAGAAAAAGCACCGTGCATGCCGATTGGTGGAAGT
AAGGTGGTACGATCGTGCCTTATTAGGAAGGCAACAGACGGGTCTGACATGGATTGGACGAACCACTGAA
TTGCCGCATTGCAGAGATATTGTATTTAAGTGCCTAGCTCGATACATAAACGGGTCTCTCTGGTTAGACC
AGATCTGAGCCTGGGAGCTCTCTGGCTAACTAGGGAACCCACTGCTTAAGCCTCAATAAAGCTTGCCTTG
AGTGCTTCAAGTAGTGTGTGCCCGTCTGTTGTGTGACTCTGGTAACTAGAGATCCCTCAGACCCTTTTAG
TCAGTGTGGAAAATCTCTAGCAGTGGCGCCCGAACAGGGACTTGAAAGCGAAAGGGAAACCAGAGGAGCT
CTCTCGACGCAGGACTCGGCTTGCTGAAGCGCGCACGGCAAGAGGCGAGGGGCGGCGACTGGTGAGTACG
CCAAAAATTTTGACTAGCGGAGGCTAGAAGGAGAGAGATGGGTGCGAGAGCGTCAGTATTAAGCGGGGGA
GAATTAGATCGCGATGGGAAAAAATTCGGTTAAGGCCAGGGGGAAAGAAAAAATATAAATTAAAACATAT
AGTATGGGCAAGCAGGGAGCTAGAACGATTCGCAGTTAATCCTGGCCTGTTAGAAACATCAGAAGGCTGT
AGACAAATACTGGGACAGCTACAACCATCCCTTCAGACAGGATCAGAAGAACTTAGATCATTATATAATA
CAGTAGCAACCCTCTATTGTGTGCATCAAAGGATAGAGATAAAAGACACCAAGGAAGCTTTAGACAAGAT
AGAGGAAGAGCAAAACAAAAGTAAGACCACCGCACAGCAAGCGGCCGCTGATCTTCAGACCTGGAGGAGG
AGATATGAGGGACAATTGGAGAAGTGAATTATATAAATATAAAGTAGTAAAAATTGAACCATTAGGAGTA
GCACCCACCAAGGCAAAGAGAAGAGTGGTGCAGAGAGAAAAAAGAGCAGTGGGAATAGGAGCTTTGTTCC
TTGGGTTCTTGGGAGCAGCAGGAAGCACTATGGGCGCAGCGTCAATGACGCTGACGGTACAGGCCAGACA
ATTATTGTCTGGTATAGTGCAGCAGCAGAACAATTTGCTGAGGGCTATTGAGGCGCAACAGCATCTGTTG
CAACTCACAGTCTGGGGCATCAAGCAGCTCCAGGCAAGAATCCTGGCTGTGGAAAGATACCTAAAGGATC
AACAGCTCCTGGGGATTTGGGGTTGCTCTGGAAAACTCATTTGCACCACTGCTGTGCCTTGGAATGCTAG
TTGGAGTAATAAATCTCTGGAACAGATTTGGAATCACACGACCTGGATGGAGTGGGACAGAGAAATTAAC
AATTACACAAGCTTAATACACTCCTTAATTGAAGAATCGCAAAACCAGCAAGAAAAGAATGAACAAGAAT
TATTGGAATTAGATAAATGGGCAAGTTTGTGGAATTGGTTTAACATAACAAATTGGCTGTGGTATATAAA
ATTATTCATAATGATAGTAGGAGGCTTGGTAGGTTTAAGAATAGTTTTTGCTGTACTTTCTATAGTGAAT
AGAGTTAGGCAGGGATATTCACCATTATCGTTTCAGACCCACCTCCCAACCCCGAGGGGACCCGACAGGC
CCGAAGGAATAGAAGAAGAAGGTGGAGAGAGAGACAGAGACAGATCCATTCGATTAGTGAACGGATCTCG
ACGGTATCGGTTAACTTTTAAAAGAAAAGGGGGGATTGGGGGGTACAGTGCAGGGGAAAGAATAGTAGAC
ATAATAGCAACAGACATACAAACTAAAGAATTACAAAAACAAATTACAAAAATTCAAAATTTTATCGATC
ACGAGACTAGCCTCGAGCTGGCTGCAGTAACGCCATTTTGCAAGGCATGGAAAAATACCAAACCAAGAAT
AGAGAAGTTCAGATCAAGGGCGGGTACATGAAAATAGCTAACGTTGGGCCAAACAGGATATCTGCGGTGA
GCAGTTTCGGCCCCGGCCCGGGGCCAAGAACAGATGGTCACCGCAGTTTCGGCCCCGGCCCGAGGCCAAG
AACAGATGGTCCCCAGATATGGCCCAACCCTCAGCAGTTTCTTAAGACCCATCAGATGTTTCCAGGCTCC
CCCAAGGACCTGAAATGACCCTGCGCCTTATTTGAATTAACCAATCAGCCTGCTTCTCGCTTCTGTTCGC
GCGCTTCTGCTTCCCGAGCTCTATAAAAGAGCTCACAACCCCTCACTCGGCGCGCCAGTCCTCCGACAGA
CTGAGTCGGCCGGTCGAATCAAGCTTATCGATACCGTCGACGGATCCGCTAGCCCGCGGTTCGAAATGGC
ATCGAACAGCATCTTCGACTCCTTCCCGACCTACTCGCCGACCTTCATCCGCGACCCAAGCACCAGCCGC
CGCTTCACACCTCCCTCCCCGGCCTTCCCCTGCGGCGGCGGCGGCGGCAAGATGGGCGAGAACAGCGGCG
CGCTGAGCGCGCAGGCGGCCGTGGGGCCCGGAGGGCGCGCCCGGCCCGAGGTGCGCTCGATGGTGGACGT
GCTGGCGGACCACGCAGGCGAGCTCGTGCGCACCGACAGCCCCAACTTCCTCTGCTCCGTGCTGCCCTCG
CACTGGCGCTGCAACAAGACGCTGCCCGTCGCCTTCAAGGTGGTGGCATTGGGGGACGTGCCGGATGGTA
CGGTGGTGACTGTGATGGCAGGCAATGACGAGAACTACTCCGCTGAGCTGCGCAATGCCTCGGCCGTCAT
GAAGAACCAGGTGGCCAGGTTCAACGACCTTCGCTTCGTGGGCCGCAGTGGGCGAGGGAAGAGTTTCACC
CTGACCATCACTGTGTTCACCAACCCCACCCAAGTGGCGACCTACCACCGAGCCATCAAGGTGACCGTGG
ACGGACCCCGGGAGCCCAGACGGCACCGGCAGAAGCTGGAGGACCAGACCAAGCCGTTCCCTGACCGCTT
TGGGGACCTGGAACGGCTGCGCATGCGGGTGACACCGAGCACACCCAGCCCCCGAGGCTCACTCAGCACC
ACAAGCCACTTCAGCAGCCAGCCCCAGACCCCAATCCAAGGCACCTCGGAACTGAACCCATTCTCCGACC
CCCGCCAGTTTGACCGCTCCTTCCCCACGCTGCCAACCCTCACGGAGAGCCGCTTCCCAGACCCCAGGAT
GCATTATCCCGGGGCCATGTCAGCTGCCTTCCCCTACAGCGCCACGCCCTCGGGCACGAGCATCAGCAGC
CTCAGCGTGGCGGGCATGCCGGCCACCAGCCGCTTCCACCATACCTACCTCCCGCCACCCTACCCGGGGG
CCCCGCAGAACCAGAGCGGGCCCTTCCAGGCCAACCCGTCCCCCTACCACCTCTACTACGGGACATCCTC
TGGCTCCTACCAGTTCTCCATGGTGGCCGGCAGCAGCAGTGGGGGCGACCGCTCACCTACCCGCATGCTG
GCCTCTTGCACCAGCAGCGCTGCCTCTGTCGCCGCCGGCAACCTCATGAACCCCAGCCTGGGCGGCCAGA
GTGATGGCGTGGAGGCCGACGGCAGCCACAGCAACTCACCCACGGCCCTGAGCACGCCAGGCCGCATGGA
TGAGGCCGTGTGGCGGCCCTACTGAACCGGTCGGATCCCCCGGGCTGCAGGAATTCGAGCATCTTACCGC
CATTTATTCCCATATTTGTTCTGTTTTTCTTGATTTGGGTATACATTTAAATGTTAATAAAACAAAATGG
TGGGGCAATCATTTACATTTTTAGGGATATGTAATTACTAGTTCAGGTGTATTGCCACAAGACAAACATG
TTAAGAAACTTTCCCGTTATTTACGCTCTGTTCCTGTTAATCAACCTCTGGATTACAAAATTTGTGAAAG
ATTGACTGATATTCTTAACTATGTTGCTCCTTTTACGCTGTGTGGATATGCTGCTTTAATGCCTCTGTAT
CATGCTATTGCTTCCCGTACGGCTTTCGTTTTCTCCTCCTTGTATAAATCCTGGTTGCTGTCTCTTTATG
AGGAGTTGTGGCCCGTTGTCCGTCAACGTGGCGTGGTGTGCTCTGTGTTTGCTGACGCAACCCCCACTGG
CTGGGGCATTGCCACCACCTGTCAACTCCTTTCTGGGACTTTCGCTTTCCCCCTCCCGATCGCCACGGCA
GAACTCATCGCCGCCTGCCTTGCCCGCTGCTGGACAGGGGCTAGGTTGCTGGGCACTGATAATTCCGTGG
TGTTGTCGGGGAAGCTGACGTCCTTTGCAATTCGATATCAAGCTGTACCTTCTAGATGTACACCATTCTA
AGCGCTTCTAGACCAATGACTTACAAGGCAGCTGTAGATCTTAGCCACTTTTTAAAAGAAAAGGGGGGAC
TGGAAGGGCTAATTCACTCCCAACGAAGACAAGATCTGCTTTTTGCTTGTACTGGGTCTCTCTGGTTAGA
CCAGATCTGAGCCTGGGAGCTCTCTGGCTAACTAGGGAACCCACTGCTTAAGCCTCAATAAAGCTTGCCT
TGAGTGCTTCAAGTAGTGTGTGCCCGTCTGTTGTGTGACTCTGGTAACTAGAGATCCCTCAGACCCTTTT
AGTCAGTGTGGAAAATCTCTAGCAGTAGTAGTTCATGTCATCTTATTATTCAGTATTTATAACTTGCAAA
GAAATGAATATCAGAGAGTGAGAGGAACTTGTTTATTGCAGCTTATAATGGTTACAAATAAAGCAATAGC
ATCACAAATTTCACAAATAAAGCATTTTTTTCACTGCATTCTAGTTGTGGTTTGTCCAAACTCATCAATG
TATCTTATCATGTCTGGCTCTAGCTATCCCGCCCCTAACTCCGCCCATCCCGCCCCTAACTCCGCCCAGT
TCCGCCCATTCTCCGCCCCATGGCTGACTAATTTTTTTT
Features (pLannotate 1.2.2; 29 found; start..end, strand, type, name):
     94..112     -  promoter       T7 promoter: promoter for bacteriophage T7 RNA polymerase
    120..275     +  CDS            lacZα (fragment): LacZα fragment of β-galactosidase; lacZ fragment
    280..708     +  rep_origin     f1 ori (sequence partly withheld): f1 bacteriophage origin of replication; arrow indicates direction of (+) strand synthesis
    761..865     +  promoter       AmpR promoter: bla
    866..1726    +  CDS            AmpR: β-lactamase; bla; confers resistance to ampicillin, carbenicillin, and related antibiotics
   1897..2485    +  rep_origin     ori: high-copy-number ColE1/pMB1/pBR322/pUC origin of replication
   2668..2760    +  CDS            lacI (fragment): lac repressor; lacI; The lac repressor binds to the lac operator to inhibit transcription in E. coli. This inhibition can be relieved by adding lactose or isopropyl-β-D-thiogalactopyranoside (IPTG).
   2773..2794    +  protein_bind   CAP binding site: CAP binding activates transcription in the presence of cAMP. E. coli catabolite activator protein
   2809..2839    +  promoter       lac promoter: promoter for the E. coli lac operon
   2847..2863    +  protein_bind   lac operator: The lac repressor binds to the lac operator to inhibit transcription in E. coli. This inhibition can be relieved by adding lactose or isopropyl-β-D-thiogalactopyranoside (IPTG). lac repressor encoded by lacI
   2908..2926    +  promoter       T3 promoter: promoter for bacteriophage T3 RNA polymerase
   2954..3180    +  promoter       RSV promoter: Rous sarcoma virus enhancer/promoter
   3181..3361    +  LTR            5' LTR (truncated): truncated 5' long terminal repeat (LTR) from HIV-1
   3408..3533    +  misc_feature   HIV-1 Ψ: packaging signal of human immunodeficiency virus type 1
   3517..3880    +  CDS            HIV-1 gag (fragment): gag protein from human immunodeficiency virus 1; gag
   4026..4259    +  misc_feature   RRE: The Rev response element (RRE) of HIV-1 allows for Rev-dependent mRNA export from the nucleus to the cytoplasm.
   4636..4736    +  CDS            Rev (fragment): human immunodeficiency virus 1 (HIV-1) Rev protein; rev; enhances nuclear export of unspliced and incompletely spliced viral mRNAs
   4755..4872    +  misc_feature   cPPT/CTS: central polypurine tract and central termination sequence of HIV-1
   4906..5307    +  promoter       SFFV promoter: spleen focus-forming virus long terminal repeat (LTR) promoter
   5317..5340    +  misc_feature   MCS (fragment): pBluescript multiple cloning site
   5422..6651    +  CDS            RUNX3: RUNX3_HUMAN - Also known as AML2, CBFA3, PEBP2A3. Experimental evidence at protein level: Swiss-Prot protein existence level 1. Forms the heterodimeric complex core-binding factor (CBF) with CBFB. RUNX members modulate the transcription of their target genes through recognizing the core consensus binding sequence 5'- TGTGGT-3', or very rarely, 5'-TGCGGT-3', within their regulatory regions via their runt domain, while CBFB is a non-DNA-binding regulatory subunit that allosterically enhances the sequence-specific DNA-binding capacity of RUNX. The heterodimers bind to the core site of a number of
   6662..6687    +  misc_feature   MCS (fragment): pBluescript multiple cloning site
   6687..6746    +  CDS            S (fragment): HBSAG_WHV6 - Experimental evidence at transcript level: Swiss-Prot protein existence level 2. The middle envelope protein plays an important role in the budding of the virion. It is involved in the induction of budding in a nucleocapsid independent way. In this process the majority of envelope proteins bud to form subviral lipoprotein particles of 22 nm of diameter that do not contain a nucleocapsid (By similarity). From Woodchuck hepatitis B virus (isolate w64/pWS23) (WHV).
   6878..7281    +  misc_feature   WPRE: woodchuck hepatitis virus posttranscriptional regulatory element
   7339..7398    +  CDS            nef (fragment): NEF_HV1Z2 - Experimental evidence at protein level: Swiss-Prot protein existence level 1. Extracellular Nef protein targets CD4(+) T-lymphocytes for apoptosis by interacting with CXCR4 surface receptors. From Human immunodeficiency virus type 1 group M subtype D (isolate Z2/CDC-Z34) (HIV-1).
   7400..7633    +  LTR            3' LTR (ΔU3): self-inactivating 3' long terminal repeat (LTR) from HIV-1
   7705..7826    +  polyA_signal   SV40 poly(A) signal: SV40 polyadenylation signal
   7845..7866    +  rep_origin     SV40 ori (fragment): SV40 origin of replication
   7866..73      +  rep_origin     SV40 ori (across the origin): SV40 origin of replication
