[The description below was written by a language model from this plasmid's Addgene catalogue record and pLannotate feature annotations shown in this document.]
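Description:
SFFV-RUNX3-Brd 40 is a third-generation-style, self-inactivating HIV-1 lentiviral transfer plasmid built on the SFFV-MCS backbone, carrying human RUNX3 together with a construct-specific DNA barcode. It is maintained in E. coli through a high-copy ColE1/pUC-type origin and selected with ampicillin via the β-lactamase gene. An f1 origin, lac regulatory remnants, T3/T7 promoters and lacZα and MCS fragments are leftovers of a pBluescript-type cloning backbone. The sequenced record is 7,928 nt, consistent with the stated backbone and insert sizes.

The viral portion begins with an RSV enhancer/promoter fused to a truncated 5' LTR, which drives Tat-independent production of genomic RNA in packaging cells. This is followed by the Ψ packaging signal with an adjoining gag fragment, the Rev response element for nuclear export of unspliced RNA, and the cPPT/CTS, which aids nuclear import of the provirus. Within this frame, the spleen focus-forming virus LTR promoter, which is strongly active in haematopoietic cells, drives the RUNX3 coding sequence, cloned between restriction sites that were preserved. RUNX3 is a runt-domain transcription factor that binds DNA as a heterodimer with CBFB. A WPRE downstream enhances transcript stability and expression. According to the depositor, the barcode sits after the WPRE in an XbaI site, although it is not annotated in the feature table. The cassette ends in a ΔU3 3' LTR, followed by an SV40 polyadenylation signal and SV40 origin. No mammalian selection marker or fluorescent reporter is annotated.

The plasmid belongs to a barcoded transcription factor collection for combinatorial screening in immune cell reprogramming, where the barcode presumably identifies which factor a transduced cell received.
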