Addgene plasmid #219021: SFFV-RUNX3-Brd 40
Purpose: Transcription factor RUNX3 with a specific barcode assigned.
Depositing lab: Filipe Pereira. Depositing organization: Center for Neuroscience and Cell Biology, University of Coimbra. Publication: A combinatorial transcription factor screening platform for immune cell reprogramming. Kurochkin I, Altman AR, Caiado I, Pertiga-Cabral D, Halitzki E, Minaeva M, Zimmermannova O, Henriques-Oliveira L, Klein D, Nair M, Oliveira D, Cajal LR, Knittel R, Feick C, Ringner M, Martin M, Cirovic B, Pires CF, Rosa FF, Sitnicka E, Theis FJ, Pereira CF. Cell Syst. 2026 Jan 21;17(1):101457. doi: 10.1016/j.cels.2025.101457. Epub 2026 Jan 14. PubMed 41539305.
Backbone
  Vector backbone: SFFV-MCS
  Backbone size w/o insert (bp): 6638
  Vector type: Lentiviral
Growth in bacteria
  Bacterial resistance: Ampicillin, 100 μg/mL
  Growth temperature: 37°C
  Growth strain: NEB Stable
  Copy number: High Copy
Gene/Insert
  Gene/Insert name: RUNX3
  Species: H. sapiens (human)
  Insert size (bp): 1290
  Entrez Gene: RUNX3 (a.k.a. AML2, CBFA3, PEBP2aC)
  Promoter: The spleen focus-forming virus (SFFV) promoter
  Cloning method: Restriction Enzyme; 5′ cloning site Bsp119I (not destroyed); 3′ cloning site BstHI (not destroyed)
Terms and licenses: Academic/Nonprofit Terms; Industry Terms: Not Available to Industry
Depositor comments: Barcode sequence cloned into XbaI restriction site. Design of plasmid is as follows: SFFV-[TF sequence]-WPRE-[Barcode sequence].
How to cite: SFFV-RUNX3-Brd 40 was a gift from Filipe Pereira (Addgene plasmid # 219021 ; http://n2t.net/addgene:219021 ; RRID:Addgene_219021)
