>Addgene plasmid #219021 | SFFV-RUNX3-Brd 40 | depositor partial sequence | sequence record 427543 | TF ORF
ATGGCATCGAACAGCATCTTCGACTCCTTCCCGACCTACTCGCCGACCTTCATCCGCGACCCAAGCACCA
GCCGCCGCTTCACACCTCCCTCCCCGGCCTTCCCCTGCGGCGGCGGCGGCGGCAAGATGGGCGAGAACAG
CGGCGCGCTGAGCGCGCAGGCGGCCGTGGGGCCCGGAGGGCGCGCCCGGCCCGAGGTGCGCTCGATGGTG
GACGTGCTGGCGGACCACGCAGGCGAGCTCGTGCGCACCGACAGCCCCAACTTCCTCTGCTCCGTGCTGC
CCTCGCACTGGCGCTGCAACAAGACGCTGCCCGTCGCCTTCAAGGTGGTGGCATTGGGGGACGTGCCGGA
TGGTACGGTGGTGACTGTGATGGCAGGCAATGACGAGAACTACTCCGCTGAGCTGCGCAATGCCTCGGCC
GTCATGAAGAACCAGGTGGCCAGGTTCAACGACCTTCGCTTCGTGGGCCGCAGTGGGCGAGGGAAGAGTT
TCACCCTGACCATCACTGTGTTCACCAACCCCACCCAAGTGGCGACCTACCACCGAGCCATCAAGGTGAC
CGTGGACGGACCCCGGGAGCCCAGACGGCACCGGCAGAAGCTGGAGGACCAGACCAAGCCGTTCCCTGAC
CGCTTTGGGGACCTGGAACGGCTGCGCATGCGGGTGACACCGAGCACACCCAGCCCCCGAGGCTCACTCA
GCACCACAAGCCACTTCAGCAGCCAGCCCCAGACCCCAATCCAAGGCACCTCGGAACTGAACCCATTCTC
CGACCCCCGCCAGTTTGACCGCTCCTTCCCCACGCTGCCAACCCTCACGGAGAGCCGCTTCCCAGACCCC
AGGATGCATTATCCCGGGGCCATGTCAGCTGCCTTCCCCTACAGCGCCACGCCCTCGGGCACGAGCATCA
GCAGCCTCAGCGTGGCGGGCATGCCGGCCACCAGCCGCTTCCACCATACCTACCTCCCGCCACCCTACCC
GGGGGCCCCGCAGAACCAGAGCGGGCCCTTCCAGGCCAACCCGTCCCCCTACCACCTCTACTACGGGACA
TCCTCTGGCTCCTACCAGTTCTCCATGGTGGCCGGCAGCAGCAGTGGGGGCGACCGCTCACCTACCCGCA
TGCTGGCCTCTTGCACCAGCAGCGCTGCCTCTGTCGCCGCCGGCAACCTCATGAACCCCAGCCTGGGCGG
CCAGAGTGATGGCGTGGAGGCCGACGGCAGCCACAGCAACTCACCCACGGCCCTGAGCACGCCAGGCCGC
ATGGATGAGGCCGTGTGGCGGCCCTACTGA
