>Addgene plasmid #219021 | SFFV-RUNX3-Brd 40 | depositor partial sequence | sequence record 427544 | Barcode sequence
TGTACACCATTCTAAGCGCT
